>Addgene plasmid #166182 | pDONR221-MAGI2(v1) | addgene full sequence | sequence record 329528 | Addgene NGS Result
CTTTCCTGCGTTATCCCCTGATTCTGTGGATAACCGTATTACCGCCTTTGAGTGAGCTGATACCGCTCGC
CGCAGCCGAACGACCGAGCGCAGCGAGTCAGTGAGCGAGGAAGCGGAAGAGCGCCCAATACGCAAACCGC
CTCTCCCCGCGCGTTGGCCGATTCATTAATGCAGCTGGCACGACAGGTTTCCCGACTGGAAAGCGGGCAG
TGAGCGCAACGCAATTAATACGCGTACCGCTAGCCAGGAAGAGTTTGTAGAAACGCAAAAAGGCCATCCG
TCAGGATGGCCTTCTGCTTAGTTTGATGCCTGGCAGTTTATGGCGGGCGTCCTGCCCGCCACCCTCCGGG
CCGTTGCTTCACAACGTTCAAATCCGCTCCCGGCGGATTTGTCCTACTCAGGAGAGCGTTCACCGACAAA
CAACAGATAAAACGAAAGGCCCAGTCTTCCGACTGAGCCTTTCGTTTTATTTGATGCCTGGCAGTTCCCT
ACTCTCGCGTTAACGCTAGCATGGATGTTTTCCCAGTCACGACGTTGTAAAACGACGGCCAGTCTTAAGC
TCGGGCCCCAAATAATGATTTTATTTTGACTGATAGTGACCTGTTCGTTGCAACAAATTGATGAGCAATG
CTTTTTTATAATGCCAACTTTGTACAAAAAAGCAGGCTTCGAAGGAGATAACAAAATGTCGAAGAGCCTC
AAGAAGAAAAACCACTGGACCAACAAAGTCCACGAAGCGGTGATAAGCCGGGGGAAGGAAGGGGAGCTGG
GGTTCGAGCTGAAGGGGGGCGCGGAGAACGGCCAGTTCCCCTACTTCGGCGAGGTGAAGCAGGGGAAGGG
ACTGATCCAGAACGGAAAACTGGCTCAAGATGAGCTGCTGCTGGAGGTCAACGACATGCCAGTGGCCGGG
CTCACCACCCGGGACGTGCTGGCCGTGATTAAACACTGCAAAGACCCGGTGCGCTTCAAATGTGTCAAAC
AAGGGGGGGTAGTTGACAAAGATTTGAGGCACTACCTCAACCTGCGCTTCTCCAAAGGCTCAGTGGACCA
CGACCACCAGCAGATCATCAGAGACAACCTCTACCTCCGCACTGTTCCCTGTACCACCAGGCAGCCAAAG
GAGGGGGAGGTGCCTGGGGTGGACTACAGTTTTGTGAGCGTGGAGCGTTTTATGGAACTGGAGCAAAGTG
GAGCCCTGTTAGAGAGTGGAACCTATGAAGATAACTTCTACGGCACACCAAAACCTCCAGCGGAGCCGTC
CCCGGCAGCCCCTCCTCTGAATGTGAGTGAAGCCCTGCTTCCCGGAGCCCGGCCGAGCGCCCAGGGCAAG
AGAAAGAGGAACCAGTCAGTAAGCAACATGGAGCAGCGCACCAGCCTGGAGCCACCTGAGGAGGAGGAAG
AGGAGATCCCAGTCGTCAATGGCAACGGGGTCGCAATCACACCAGAGTCGAGTGAGCATGAGGACAAGAG
CACAGACGCCTCTGGGGAGGTAGCGGTTGAAGGGTCCAGCCAGGCCCCAGCATCATCCGAGCCTGCAACT
GAAGGGGAGGAGGCCACACAATCTCCCTCCAAATCCCCGTCCAAAGTCCCGGACGTAGACGTGGAGGAGC
TGGGTCCCCTGCCTGACAACTGGGAGATGGCCTACACTGAGAAGGGAGAAGTTTACTTCATAGATCACAA
CACCAAAACCACGTCGTGGCTCGATCCTCGACTCGCAAAGAAAGCAAAGCCGCCGGAGGAGTGCAAGGAA
GACGAGCTGCCGTACGGCTGGGAGAAGATAGATGACCCCATCTACGGCAGCTACTATGTAGACCACATCA
ATCGAAGGACTCAGTTTGAGAATCCCGTTCTGGAAGCTAAGAGGCGTCTGGAGCAGCAAAGACAGATCCA
AAGCCAGGGCCTCTCTGCTCTGCCTTTACCTACAATATATAGAGAAAAGCCGTTGTTCACCAGGGATCCG
ACCCAGCTGAAGGGCACCTTCCTGTCAACAGCCCTGCAGAAGAGCAACATGGGATTCGGGTTCACAATTA
TTGGAGGTGACGAGCCCGATGAGTTCCTGCAAGTGAAGAGTGTCATCCCAGAAGGACCTGCTGCCCAGGA
CGGGAAAATGGACACAGGGGATGTTATTGTCTACATTAATGATATCTGTGTGCTCGGTACCACTCACGCC
GACGTCGTGAAGCTGTTCCAGTCTGTTCCCATCGGCCAGAGCGTCACCCTTGTGCTCTGTCGAGGATATC
CTCTGCCCTTTGACCCAGAGGATCAGAGTGCTGCAGCAAGCACCTCCCTCACACCCATCGGCCTAGAACA
CCGTCCACTTGTGGTGAATGGCCGAGGTAGCTATGACCCATACCTGGAGTACCTGTCTTTGAGCTCGCAG
CTTCCTCCTCAAGCTTTGGCCCAGGCTGGAGTCTCTCACCCCGGAGACACACACCTGGACGGCTCGTCCC
TGCCTCCCACCACGCCCGGCTCAGCGTCAGCACACACACCTCGTGAAGATAACGTGTCAATGGCCTCCTC
TGGGACTCCAGGTGTTGGCGGGGCAACTGGACCAGGTGCAGAATTGCTAACTGTCACCATGGTGAAAGGC
GCTGAAGGATTTGGGTTCACTATCGCCGACAGTCCAACTGGTCAGCGAGTTAAACAGGTGTTGGAGCCAG
GCTCACAGGGAGCATCGGGGCTGATAGAAGGAGATCTGATCCTGGAGGTGAACCAGCAGCCAGTAGCTGC
AGCGGGACACGGACGAGTGGTGGAGCTGCTCAAAGACTGTCCTGTGGGAGCGGAGGCGACGCTTCTCATC
CAGAGAGGAGGAACAGGCCACATCTCTCCATGGAAGGCCTCCAAACAGGGTAGCCCCCATACTAACCTAT
CAGGTCCCGTCTTACCGCCTGGAACGCCCTTCCCAAATCAGCCCCAACACCGCACATCTGTGCCCGACTC
CACAGAAGGCTTCGACCTCAACAAACCTGACCCTTATGATCTCTACGAGAAGTCCAGGGCCATCTACGAG
AGCAGGCGTCCTGAATACGAGGAGGTGGAGGTGCACCTGCTGAGGGAGAAGACAGGGTTCGGCTTTCGCA
TCCTGGGGGGAGACGAGGCCGTGCAGGCTATTGTTATTGGCGCTATAATAGAGAACACTCCTGCTGAGCG
TGATGGGCGGCTACGACCTGGGGATGAGCTGATTTCAGTGGATAAAAACGTGGTTGCTGGGAAACCGCAC
AAATACGTAATAGACTTGATGCACTCGGCCGCTCGCAACGGTCAAGTCAGCCTAACTGTGAGGAGGAGAG
TGCAAATGCCAGGAGACCATTGTCCGGTGAACGGCCGTAGCCCCGGCTCGGTGTCGACTCAGCACAGCTC
TCCACGTAGCGATGCAGCCTCTGCACCTAACCCATCGGCTGCCACCATCTCTGTTGTCACCTCACCTCCA
GAGGGGTCTGCCGTTCAAACCAGTGATGTGGTTATAAACCGCAAGGAGAACGAGGGCTTCGGCTTTGTCA
TCATCAGCTCCCTGAACAGGCCCGAGAACGCCACGGTCATCACTGTTCCCCATAAAATCGGACGCATCAT
TGAGGGAAGTCCTGCAGACAGGTGCGGGAAACTGAAGGTGGGAGACCGGATCCTGGCTGTAAACGGACAG
TCCATCATCAGCATGCCACATGCAGACATCGTCAAGCTCATTAAAGATGCTGGACTAACGGTCACGCTGC
ACATCATTCCAGAGGAAGGTTCCCAATCTGGACCCAGCTCAGAGAAACAAAGCCCCATGACCCAGAAACA
CAGCCCCCAGACCCAGCCCAGTCCTGTAGCCCAGCCAGGCCTAGGAGGCACCCAGTCAGGCCAAATGGCT
CCTCAGCCAGGCCTAGCGTCCTTGCAACCATGTCAAACAGCGGCCCAACCTGGCCAAACACCAGCTCTAA
TTAACCAAATTGTGACAGGGCCTCCTGCACCAGCAGCCTCCCAGCCTGCGTCAGCTGGATCCCAGCAGAG
CCCGGTCACCCAGCCCTCGGGCCTCCCCCCACAGCTCTACCTCCATGACGGCAGGTCAGAGGTCAAAGCC
AGGCAGGATGTTAAACCGGACTTCCGTCATCCTACGTTCACCGACTACAGGCAGCCTCCAGTTGACTACC
GCCACCCACCGGTGACTGATTACCGCCAGCCGCCAACTCTGGACTACCGACACCCGCCCGGCCTGCTGGA
CTTCAGACAGCATCCTGCAGCAGCACAGTTTCCTTTGGGAATCCCTCCAGACTTCCGACCACAGGACTAT
GATTATTTCACCGTGGAGTTGGAGAAAAGCACCAAAGGTTTTGGTTTTAGTATTCGTGGGGGCAGAGAGT
ACAGCATGGACCTGTTTGTGCTGCGCCTCGCAGAGGACGGTCCTGCCATACGCAATGGAAGGATGAGGGT
CGGGGATCAGATCATCGAGATTAACGGCGACAGCACTCGGGACATGACTCACGCCCGTGCTATTGAACTC
ATAAAGGCGGGAGGCAGGCGGGTCAGGCTGCTGCTGAAACGAGGCACTGGACAGGTGCCAGATTATGACT
GTGCCGGCCCCTGGGATTCCCTTTCTACAACCCACTCTGCCCTGCAGGAAGTGACACTGGAACCTCATGT
GAGTCCATTGCCCTCATCCCATCCAGCTTCAGCCCCAGACTCCCCTCATCGACTCCATCTGGAGGCCAAA
GTGTGCGCGGCAGACAAAGCTCCATTGCTGCCAGACCACAGCTCTGTCAGAAGGGCCACAGGTGGCAGGT
CCACCGAGCAAAAATGCATCATCAGGGGGCAGGGGGCCCCTCAGGGCTCTGGAGAGGTAAACCGTGGGCC
TGGTGAAATGCAGCCTCGGGTTTTGCCTCCCAAAGCTGTGGTGGGCCGGTGTAATGAGAGGAGAGAGATT
TGCTCCCCCTGCTGTGAGAGAAAGGGCCGACAAACGCAAGCGAGGAGCTCTGGCTCGCCGTGGGATCCGT
ATGTTATGGTGAATCTGAATGGAGCATCTCTGGAAGGAGGAGATGGACATGTGAGCCTACAGGAGAGGCT
GATGTCCAGAAGTCCATTCACCAGAGAAGACGAAAAAAACAGTGGCCAAAGTGGGTTTCGCTGCCCTTTG
AAAACCCTCGAAGATCCTCCTGCGAGGAGCGCAGCCACCTTCCCGGGACCCTGGAACCTCCCCAGCTCTG
ACAAACTGCCTGGCACCTTAAGGTCCTACCTCCACGGCGAGCAGGTAGAATGGATCCTTGACCCAGCTTT
CTTGTACAAAGTTGGCATTATAAGAAAGCATTGCTTATCAATTTGTTGCAACGAACAGGTCACTATCAGT
CAAAATAAAATCATTATTTGCCATCCAGCTGATATCCCCTATAGTGAGTCGTATTACATGGTCATAGCTG
TTTCCTGGCAGCTCTGGCCCGTGTCTCAAAATCTCTGATGTTACATTGCACAAGATAAAAATATATCATC
ATGAACAATAAAACTGTCTGCTTACATAAACAGTAATACAAGGGGTGTTATGAGCCATATTCAACGGGAA
ACGTCGAGGCCGCGATTAAATTCCAACATGGATGCTGATTTATATGGGTATAAATGGGCTCGCGATAATG
TCGGGCAATCAGGTGCGACAATCTATCGCTTGTATGGGAAGCCCGATGCGCCAGAGTTGTTTCTGAAACA
TGGCAAAGGTAGCGTTGCCAATGATGTTACAGATGAGATGGTCAGACTAAACTGGCTGACGGAATTTATG
CCTCTTCCGACCATCAAGCATTTTATCCGTACTCCTGATGATGCATGGTTACTCACCACTGCGATCCCCG
GAAAAACAGCATTCCAGGTATTAGAAGAATATCCTGATTCAGGTGAAAATATTGTTGATGCGCTGGCAGT
GTTCCTGCGCCGGTTGCATTCGATTCCTGTTTGTAATTGTCCTTTTAACAGCGATCGCGTATTTCGTCTC
GCTCAGGCGCAATCACGAATGAATAACGGTTTGGTTGATGCGAGTGATTTTGATGACGAGCGTAATGGCT
GGCCTGTTGAACAAGTCTGGAAAGAAATGCATAAACTTTTGCCATTCTCACCGGATTCAGTCGTCACTCA
TGGTGATTTCTCACTTGATAACCTTATTTTTGACGAGGGGAAATTAATAGGTTGTATTGATGTTGGACGA
GTCGGAATCGCAGACCGATACCAGGATCTTGCCATCCTATGGAACTGCCTCGGTGAGTTTTCTCCTTCAT
TACAGAAACGGCTTTTTCAAAAATATGGTATTGATAATCCTGATATGAATAAATTGCAGTTTCATTTGAT
GCTCGATGAGTTTTTCTAATCAGAATTGGTTAATTGGTTGTAACACTGGCAGAGCATTACGCTGACTTGA
CGGGACGGCGCAAGCTCATGACCAAAATCCCTTAACGTGAGTTACGCGTCGTTCCACTGAGCGTCAGACC
CCGTAGAAAAGATCAAAGGATCTTCTTGAGATCCTTTTTTTCTGCGCGTAATCTGCTGCTTGCAAACAAA
AAAACCACCGCTACCAGCGGTGGTTTGTTTGCCGGATCAAGAGCTACCAACTCTTTTTCCGAAGGTAACT
GGCTTCAGCAGAGCGCAGATACCAAATACTGTTCTTCTAGTGTAGCCGTAGTTAGGCCACCACTTCAAGA
ACTCTGTAGCACCGCCTACATACCTCGCTCTGCTAATCCTGTTACCAGTGGCTGCTGCCAGTGGCGATAA
GTCGTGTCTTACCGGGTTGGACTCAAGACGATAGTTACCGGATAAGGCGCAGCGGTCGGGCTGAACGGGG
GGTTCGTGCACACAGCCCAGCTTGGAGCGAACGACCTACACCGAACTGAGATACCTACAGCGTGAGCTAT
GAGAAAGCGCCACGCTTCCCGAAGGGAGAAAGGCGGACAGGTATCCGGTAAGCGGCAGGGTCGGAACAGG
AGAGCGCACGAGGGAGCTTCCAGGGGGAAACGCCTGGTATCTTTATAGTCCTGTCGGGTTTCGCCACCTC
TGACTTGAGCGTCGATTTTTGTGATGCTCGTCAGGGGGGCGGAGCCTATGGAAAAACGCCAGCAACGCGG
CCTTTTTACGGTTCCTGGCCTTTTGCTGGCCTTTTGCTCACATGTT
Features (pLannotate 1.2.2; 10 found; start..end, strand, type, name):
    121..213     +  CDS            lacI (fragment): lac repressor; lacI; The lac repressor binds to the lac operator to inhibit transcription in E. coli. This inhibition can be relieved by adding lactose or isopropyl-β-D-thiogalactopyranoside (IPTG).
    268..295     -  terminator     rrnB T2 terminator: transcription terminator T2 from the E. coli rrnB gene
    427..470     +  terminator     rrnB T1 terminator: Escherichia coli rrnB; transcription terminator T1 from the E. coli rrnB gene
    517..553     -  CDS            lacZα (fragment): LacZα fragment of β-galactosidase; lacZ fragment
    569..668     +  protein_bind   attL1: mutant version of attL; recombination site for the Gateway® LR reaction LR Clonase™
    686..5203    +  CDS            MAGI2: MAGI2_HUMAN - Also known as ACVRINP1, AIP1, KIAA0705. Experimental evidence at protein level: Swiss-Prot protein existence level 1. Seems to act as scaffold molecule at synaptic junctions by assembling neurotransmitter receptors and cell adhesion proteins. May play a role in regulating activin-mediated signaling in neuronal cells. Enhances the ability of PTEN to suppress AKT1 activation. Plays a role in nerve growth factor (NGF)-induced recruitment of RAPGEF2 to late endosomes and neurite outgrowth. From Homo sapiens (Human).
   5241..5340    -  protein_bind   attL2: mutant version of attL; recombination site for the Gateway® LR reaction LR Clonase™
   5358..5376    -  promoter       T7 promoter: promoter for bacteriophage T7 RNA polymerase
   5510..6319    +  CDS            KanR: aminoglycoside phosphotransferase; aph(3')-Ia; confers resistance to kanamycin in bacteria or G418 (Geneticin®) in eukaryotes
   6466..7054    +  rep_origin     ori: high-copy-number ColE1/pMB1/pBR322/pUC origin of replication
