[The description below was written by a language model from this plasmid's Addgene catalogue record and pLannotate feature annotations shown in this document.]
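Description:
pDONR221-MAGI2(v1) is a Gateway entry clone built on the pDONR221 backbone that carries the coding sequence of MAGI2 from the African turquoise killifish, Nothobranchius furzeri. It is a bacterial cloning plasmid of about 7.1 kb, maintained at high copy number in E. coli through a ColE1/pUC-type origin and selected with kanamycin through an aminoglycoside phosphotransferase (KanR) gene. The rrnB T1 and T2 terminators upstream of the cloning site are standard backbone elements that shield the insert from read-through transcription. The short lacI and lacZα fragments in the annotation appear to be non-functional backbone remnants.

The insert, recorded as 4,554 bp, lies between attL1 and attL2, the recombination sites used in the LR Clonase reaction to move an open reading frame in a defined orientation into any attR-containing destination vector. The automated annotation labels the coding region by homology to human MAGI2, a multidomain scaffold protein described at synaptic junctions, but the catalogue entry identifies the species as N. furzeri; "v1" presumably marks one variant of the gene, though the record does not explain the designation. The annotated homology match spans slightly less than the stated insert length.

The depositor notes that this is a stopless entry clone, so the reading frame can continue through attL2-derived sequence into a C-terminal tag or reporter supplied by the destination vector. The entry vector has no promoter positioned to express the insert: the only promoter annotated is a backbone T7 promoter beyond attL2 that points back toward the insert in antisense orientation. Expression therefore depends on the destination construct chosen. The plasmid was deposited in connection with work on tissue-specific protein aggregation and protein quality control in an aging vertebrate.
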