Addgene plasmid #166182: pDONR221-MAGI2(v1)
Purpose: Gateway entry vector for N. furzeri MAGI2
Depositing lab: Daniel Jarosz. Depositing organization: Stanford University. Publication: Tissue-specific landscape of protein aggregation and quality control in an aging vertebrate. Chen YR, Harel I, Singh PP, Ziv I, Moses E, Goshtchevsky U, Machado BE, Brunet A, Jarosz DF. Dev Cell. 2024 Jul 22;59(14):1892-1911.e13. doi: 10.1016/j.devcel.2024.04.014. Epub 2024 May 28. PubMed 38810654.
Backbone
  Vector backbone: pDONR221
  Vector type: Gateway Entry Vector
Growth in bacteria
  Bacterial resistance: Kanamycin, 50 μg/mL
  Growth temperature: 37°C
  Growth strain: DH5alpha
  Copy number: High Copy
Gene/Insert
  Gene/Insert name: MAGI2(v1)
  Species: N. furzeri
  Insert size (bp): 4554
  Cloning method: Gateway Cloning
Terms and licenses: Academic/Nonprofit Terms; Industry Terms: Not Available to Industry
Depositor comments: Stopless entry clone. Please visit https://doi.org/10.1101/2022.02.26.482120 for bioRxiv preprint. Also see Harel and Chen et al. 2024 (https://doi.org/10.1016/j.celrep.2023.112787)
How to cite: pDONR221-MAGI2(v1) was a gift from Daniel Jarosz (Addgene plasmid # 166182 ; http://n2t.net/addgene:166182 ; RRID:Addgene_166182)
