>Addgene plasmid #166182 | pDONR221-MAGI2(v1) | depositor partial sequence | sequence record 322731 | insert sequence
ATGTCGAAGAGCCTCAAGAAGAAAAACCACTGGACCAACAAAGTCCACGAAGCGGTGATAAGCCGGGGGA
AGGAAGGGGAGCTGGGGTTCGAGCTGAAGGGGGGCGCGGAGAACGGCCAGTTCCCCTACTTCGGCGAGGT
GAAGCAGGGGAAGGGACTGATCCAGAACGGAAAACTGGCTCAAGATGAGCTGCTGCTGGAGGTCAACGAC
ATGCCAGTGGCCGGGCTCACCACCCGGGACGTGCTGGCCGTGATTAAACACTGCAAAGACCCGGTGCGCT
TCAAATGTGTCAAACAAGGGGGGGTAGTTGACAAAGATTTGAGGCACTACCTCAACCTGCGCTTCTCCAA
AGGCTCAGTGGACCACGACCACCAGCAGATCATCAGAGACAACCTCTACCTCCGCACTGTTCCCTGTACC
ACCAGGCAGCCAAAGGAGGGGGAGGTGCCTGGGGTGGACTACAGTTTTGTGAGCGTGGAGCGTTTTATGG
AACTGGAGCAAAGTGGAGCCCTGTTAGAGAGTGGAACCTATGAAGATAACTTCTACGGCACACCAAAACC
TCCAGCGGAGCCGTCCCCGGCAGCCCCTCCTCTGAATGTGAGTGAAGCCCTGCTTCCCGGAGCCCGGCCG
AGCGCCCAGGGCAAGAGAAAGAGGAACCAGTCAGTAAGCAACATGGAGCAGCGCACCAGCCTGGAGCCAC
CTGAGGAGGAGGAAGAGGAGATCCCAGTCGTCAATGGCAACGGGGTCGCAATCACACCAGAGTCGAGTGA
GCATGAGGACAAGAGCACAGACGCCTCTGGGGAGGTAGCGGTTGAAGGGTCCAGCCAGGCCCCAGCATCA
TCCGAGCCTGCAACTGAAGGGGAGGAGGCCACACAATCTCCCTCCAAATCCCCGTCCAAAGTCCCGGACG
TAGACGTGGAGGAGCTGGGTCCCCTGCCTGACAACTGGGAGATGGCCTACACTGAGAAGGGAGAAGTTTA
CTTCATAGATCACAACACCAAAACCACGTCGTGGCTCGATCCTCGACTCGCAAAGAAAGCAAAGCCGCCG
GAGGAGTGCAAGGAAGACGAGCTGCCGTACGGCTGGGAGAAGATAGATGACCCCATCTACGGCAGCTACT
ATGTAGACCACATCAATCGAAGGACTCAGTTTGAGAATCCCGTTCTGGAAGCTAAGAGGCGTCTGGAGCA
GCAAAGACAGATCCAAAGCCAGGGCCTCTCTGCTCTGCCTTTACCTACAATATATAGAGAAAAGCCGTTG
TTCACCAGGGATCCGACCCAGCTGAAGGGCACCTTCCTGTCAACAGCCCTGCAGAAGAGCAACATGGGAT
TCGGGTTCACAATTATTGGAGGTGACGAGCCCGATGAGTTCCTGCAAGTGAAGAGTGTCATCCCAGAAGG
ACCTGCTGCCCAGGACGGGAAAATGGACACAGGGGATGTTATTGTCTACATTAATGATATCTGTGTGCTC
GGTACCACTCACGCCGACGTCGTGAAGCTGTTCCAGTCTGTTCCCATCGGCCAGAGCGTCACCCTTGTGC
TCTGTCGAGGATATCCTCTGCCCTTTGACCCAGAGGATCAGAGTGCTGCAGCAAGCACCTCCCTCACACC
CATCGGCCTAGAACACCGTCCACTTGTGGTGAATGGCCGAGGTAGCTATGACCCATACCTGGAGTACCTG
TCTTTGAGCTCGCAGCTTCCTCCTCAAGCTTTGGCCCAGGCTGGAGTCTCTCACCCCGGAGACACACACC
TGGACGGCTCGTCCCTGCCTCCCACCACGCCCGGCTCAGCGTCAGCACACACACCTCGTGAAGATAACGT
GTCAATGGCCTCCTCTGGGACTCCAGGTGTTGGCGGGGCAACTGGACCAGGTGCAGAATTGCTAACTGTC
ACCATGGTGAAAGGCGCTGAAGGATTTGGGTTCACTATCGCCGACAGTCCAACTGGTCAGCGAGTTAAAC
AGGTGTTGGAGCCAGGCTCACAGGGAGCATCGGGGCTGATAGAAGGAGATCTGATCCTGGAGGTGAACCA
GCAGCCAGTAGCTGCAGCGGGACACGGACGAGTGGTGGAGCTGCTCAAAGACTGTCCTGTGGGAGCGGAG
GCGACGCTTCTCATCCAGAGAGGAGGAACAGGCCACATCTCTCCATGGAAGGCCTCCAAACAGGGTAGCC
CCCATACTAACCTATCAGGTCCCGTCTTACCGCCTGGAACGCCCTTCCCAAATCAGCCCCAACACCGCAC
ATCTGTGCCCGACTCCACAGAAGGCTTCGACCTCAACAAACCTGACCCTTATGATCTCTACGAGAAGTCC
AGGGCCATCTACGAGAGCAGGCGTCCTGAATACGAGGAGGTGGAGGTGCACCTGCTGAGGGAGAAGACAG
GGTTCGGCTTTCGCATCCTGGGGGGAGACGAGGCCGTGCAGGCTATTGTTATTGGCGCTATAATAGAGAA
CACTCCTGCTGAGCGTGATGGGCGGCTACGACCTGGGGATGAGCTGATTTCAGTGGATAAAAACGTGGTT
GCTGGGAAACCGCACAAATACGTAATAGACTTGATGCACTCGGCCGCTCGCAACGGTCAAGTCAGCCTAA
CTGTGAGGAGGAGAGTGCAAATGCCAGGAGACCATTGTCCGGTGAACGGCCGTAGCCCCGGCTCGGTGTC
GACTCAGCACAGCTCTCCACGTAGCGATGCAGCCTCTGCACCTAACCCATCGGCTGCCACCATCTCTGTT
GTCACCTCACCTCCAGAGGGGTCTGCCGTTCAAACCAGTGATGTGGTTATAAACCGCAAGGAGAACGAGG
GCTTCGGCTTTGTCATCATCAGCTCCCTGAACAGGCCCGAGAACGCCACGGTCATCACTGTTCCCCATAA
AATCGGACGCATCATTGAGGGAAGTCCTGCAGACAGGTGCGGGAAACTGAAGGTGGGAGACCGGATCCTG
GCTGTAAACGGACAGTCCATCATCAGCATGCCACATGCAGACATCGTCAAGCTCATTAAAGATGCTGGAC
TAACGGTCACGCTGCACATCATTCCAGAGGAAGGTTCCCAATCTGGACCCAGCTCAGAGAAACAAAGCCC
CATGACCCAGAAACACAGCCCCCAGACCCAGCCCAGTCCTGTAGCCCAGCCAGGCCTAGGAGGCACCCAG
TCAGGCCAAATGGCTCCTCAGCCAGGCCTAGCGTCCTTGCAACCATGTCAAACAGCGGCCCAACCTGGCC
AAACACCAGCTCTAATTAACCAAATTGTGACAGGGCCTCCTGCACCAGCAGCCTCCCAGCCTGCGTCAGC
TGGATCCCAGCAGAGCCCGGTCACCCAGCCCTCGGGCCTCCCCCCACAGCTCTACCTCCATGACGGCAGG
TCAGAGGTCAAAGCCAGGCAGGATGTTAAACCGGACTTCCGTCATCCTACGTTCACCGACTACAGGCAGC
CTCCAGTTGACTACCGCCACCCACCGGTGACTGATTACCGCCAGCCGCCAACTCTGGACTACCGACACCC
GCCCGGCCTGCTGGACTTCAGACAGCATCCTGCAGCAGCACAGTTTCCTTTGGGAATCCCTCCAGACTTC
CGACCACAGGACTATGATTATTTCACCGTGGAGTTGGAGAAAAGCACCAAAGGTTTTGGTTTTAGTATTC
GTGGGGGCAGAGAGTACAGCATGGACCTGTTTGTGCTGCGCCTCGCAGAGGACGGTCCTGCCATACGCAA
TGGAAGGATGAGGGTCGGGGATCAGATCATCGAGATTAACGGCGACAGCACTCGGGACATGACTCACGCC
CGTGCTATTGAACTCATAAAGGCGGGAGGCAGGCGGGTCAGGCTGCTGCTGAAACGAGGCACTGGACAGG
TGCCAGATTATGACTGTGCCGGCCCCTGGGATTCCCTTTCTACAACCCACTCTGCCCTGCAGGAAGTGAC
ACTGGAACCTCATGTGAGTCCATTGCCCTCATCCCATCCAGCTTCAGCCCCAGACTCCCCTCATCGACTC
CATCTGGAGGCCAAAGTGTGCGCGGCAGACAAAGCTCCATTGCTGCCAGACCACAGCTCTGTCAGAAGGG
CCACAGGTGGCAGGTCCACCGAGCAAAAATGCATCATCAGGGGGCAGGGGGCCCCTCAGGGCTCTGGAGA
GGTAAACCGTGGGCCTGGTGAAATGCAGCCTCGGGTTTTGCCTCCCAAAGCTGTGGTGGGCCGGTGTAAT
GAGAGGAGAGAGATTTGCTCCCCCTGCTGTGAGAGAAAGGGCCGACAAACGCAAGCGAGGAGCTCTGGCT
CGCCGTGGGATCCGTATGTTATGGTGAATCTGAATGGAGCATCTCTGGAAGGAGGAGATGGACATGTGAG
CCTACAGGAGAGGCTGATGTCCAGAAGTCCATTCACCAGAGAAGACGAAAAAAACAGTGGCCAAAGTGGG
TTTCGCTGCCCTTTGAAAACCCTCGAAGATCCTCCTGCGAGGAGCGCAGCCACCTTCCCGGGACCCTGGA
ACCTCCCCAGCTCTGACAAACTGCCTGGCACCTTAAGGTCCTACCTCCACGGCGAGCAGGTAGAATGGAT
CCTT
